Addgene plasmid #27755: pUT1165-HQ858709
Depositing lab: John Gray & Erich Grotewold. Depositing organization: University of Toledo. Publication: The Maize TFome--development of a transcription factor open reading frame collection for functional genomics. Burdo B, Gray J, Goetting-Minesky MP, Wittler B, Hunt M, Li T, Velliquette D, Thomas J, Gentzel I, dos Santos Brito M, Mejia-Guerra MK, Connolly LN, Qaisi D, Li W, Casas MI, Doseff AI, Grotewold E. Plant J. 2014 Oct;80(2):356-66. doi: 10.1111/tpj.12623. Epub 2014 Aug 26. PubMed 25053252.
Backbone
  Vector backbone: pENTR/D
  Backbone manufacturer: Invitrogen
  Backbone size w/o insert (bp): 2580
  Vector type: Entry vector
Growth in bacteria
  Bacterial resistance: Kanamycin, 50 μg/mL
  Growth temperature: 37°C
  Growth strain: DH5alpha
  Growth instructions: E. coli TOP10
  Copy number: Low Copy
Gene/Insert
  Gene/Insert name: MYB transcription factor from DR814848
  Species: Zea mays
  Insert size (bp): 831
  GenBank ID: HQ858709
  Cloning method: Restriction Enzyme
  Sequencing primers: 5′ M13 For; 3′ M13 Rev
Terms and licenses: Academic/Nonprofit Terms; Industry Terms: Not Available to Industry
Depositor comments: This CDS was amplified using PCR from a full length cDNA template from the Maize Full-length cDNA Project (www.maizecdna.org) and the PCR product included the stop codon. The PCR product was cloned into a Gateway pENTR/D vector. Further information on this gene may be obtained at www.grassius.org using the GenBank number. (The second half of the plasmid name is the GenBank Number for the sequence of the insert)
How to cite: pUT1165-HQ858709 was a gift from John Gray & Erich Grotewold (Addgene plasmid # 27755 ; http://n2t.net/addgene:27755 ; RRID:Addgene_27755)
