[The description below was written by a language model from this plasmid's Addgene catalogue record and pLannotate feature annotations shown in this document.]
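Description:
pUT1165-HQ858709 is a Gateway entry clone built on the Invitrogen pENTR/D backbone (2,580 bp without insert; the full depositor sequence is 3,411 nt). It carries the coding sequence of a Zea mays MYB-family transcription factor and belongs to the Maize TFome, a collection of transcription factor open reading frames assembled for functional genomics. The plasmid is maintained in E. coli under kanamycin selection, conferred by an aph(3')-Ia aminoglycoside phosphotransferase gene. It replicates from a ColE1/pUC-type origin, which the feature annotation describes as high copy although the catalogue entry lists the plasmid as low copy.

The 831 bp insert was PCR-amplified from a full-length maize cDNA clone and retains its native stop codon, so it is suited to native or N-terminally tagged expression rather than C-terminal fusions. The automated annotation labels this ORF by similarity to rice MYB4, which reflects homology rather than origin; the catalogue record identifies it as maize. The ORF sits between attL1 and attL2, the recombination sites that allow directional transfer by an LR Clonase reaction into any attR-containing destination vector.

The entry clone has no promoter positioned to express the insert. The only promoter annotated is a T7 promoter just beyond attL2, on the reverse strand and pointing back toward the insert. rrnB T1 and T2 terminators upstream of attL1 shield the cassette from read-through transcription, and the short lacI and lacZα fragments are backbone remnants. Flanking M13 primer sites are used for sequence verification. The clone is a shuttle source for moving this MYB ORF into destination vectors chosen by the user.
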