Features (pLannotate 1.2.2; 10 found; start..end, strand, type, name):
      1..100     +  protein_bind   attL1: mutant version of attL; recombination site for the Gateway® LR reaction LR Clonase™
    121..951     +  CDS            MYB4: MYB4_ORYSJ - Also known as LTR1 From Oryza sativa subsp. japonica (Rice).
    968..1067    -  protein_bind   attL2: mutant version of attL; recombination site for the Gateway® LR reaction LR Clonase™
   1085..1103    -  promoter       T7 promoter: promoter for bacteriophage T7 RNA polymerase
   1237..2046    +  CDS            KanR: aminoglycoside phosphotransferase; aph(3')-Ia; confers resistance to kanamycin in bacteria or G418 (Geneticin®) in eukaryotes
   2193..2781    +  rep_origin     ori: high-copy-number ColE1/pMB1/pBR322/pUC origin of replication
   2964..3056    +  CDS            lacI (fragment): lac repressor; lacI; The lac repressor binds to the lac operator to inhibit transcription in E. coli. This inhibition can be relieved by adding lactose or isopropyl-β-D-thiogalactopyranoside (IPTG).
   3111..3138    -  terminator     rrnB T2 terminator: transcription terminator T2 from the E. coli rrnB gene
   3270..3313    +  terminator     rrnB T1 terminator: Escherichia coli rrnB; transcription terminator T1 from the E. coli rrnB gene
   3360..3396    -  CDS            lacZα (fragment): LacZα fragment of β-galactosidase; lacZ fragment
>Addgene plasmid #27755 | pUT1165-HQ858709 | depositor full sequence | sequence record 13059 | Author sequence
CAAATAATGATTTTATTTTGACTGATAGTGACCTGTTCGTTGCAACAAATTGATGAGCAATGCTTTTTTA
TAATGCCAACTTTGTACAAAAAAGCAGGCTCCGCGGCCGCCCCCTTCACCATGGGGAGGGCTCCGTGCTG
CGAGAAGATGGGGCTCAAGAGGGGGCCATGGACGCCGGAGGAGGACAAGATCCTGGTCGCGCACATCCAG
AGCTTCGGCCACAGCAACTGGCGCGCGCTGCCCAAGCAAGCCGGGCTGCTGCGGTGCGGCAAGAGCTGCC
GGCTCCGGTGGATCAACTACCTGCGCCCGGACATCAAGCGCGGCAACTTCAGCAAGGAGGAGGAGGACGC
CATCATCACCCTCCACGAGCAGCTCGGCAACAGGTGGTCCGCCATCGCCGCCAGGCTGCCCGGGCGGACG
GACAACGAGATCAAGAACGTCTGGCACACGCACCTCAAGAAGCGGCTGGAGCCCACCACCAAGCAGCTGG
AGCAGGAGCAGCACGGGGCGCATGCAGGTGGTGGCGCCGCCAGGAAGCGCAGCAGGCCCAAGCGCGCGGG
TGCCAGGAAGACGACGACGGCCGCCGTCGCCCCGGCCACCACCGCGCCGGCGTCGCCTGAACGGTCGGCG
GCCTCGTCGTCGGTGACCGAGTCGACGGAGCAGGAGCAGGGAAACACGGGGACGAGCTCGCCCGGGTTCC
CCAAGGAGGAGAGCTTCACCTCGTCCTCGGAGGCCGCCGAGGAGTTCCAGTTCGACGACACGTTCTGGTC
GGAGACGCTGTCCATGCCGCTGGACAGCTTCGACGACGTCCCCATGGAGCCCTGCTCCGGCGCGTTCGGC
GACGTGGCCGCCTCCTCCTCCTCGTCGTCCGTTGGCGCCGACGCCGACTTGGACTACTGGCTCGGAGTGT
TCATGAAGTCCGGCGACGCGCACCAACAACTGCCGCAGGTTAAGGGTGGGCGCGCCGACCCAGCTTTCTT
GTACAAAGTTGGCATTATAAGAAAGCATTGCTTATCAATTTGTTGCAACGAACAGGTCACTATCAGTCAA
AATAAAATCATTATTTGCCATCCAGCTGATATCCCCTATAGTGAGTCGTATTACATGGTCATAGCTGTTT
CCTGGCAGCTCTGGCCCGTGTCTCAAAATCTCTGATGTTACATTGCACAAGATAAAAATATATCATCATG
AACAATAAAACTGTCTGCTTACATAAACAGTAATACAAGGGGTGTTATGAGCCATATTCAACGGGAAACG
TCGAGGCCGCGATTAAATTCCAACATGGATGCTGATTTATATGGGTATAAATGGGCTCGCGATAATGTCG
GGCAATCAGGTGCGACAATCTATCGCTTGTATGGGAAGCCCGATGCGCCAGAGTTGTTTCTGAAACATGG
CAAAGGTAGCGTTGCCAATGATGTTACAGATGAGATGGTCAGACTAAACTGGCTGACGGAATTTATGCCT
CTTCCGACCATCAAGCATTTTATCCGTACTCCTGATGATGCATGGTTACTCACCACTGCGATCCCCGGAA
AAACAGCATTCCAGGTATTAGAAGAATATCCTGATTCAGGTGAAAATATTGTTGATGCGCTGGCAGTGTT
CCTGCGCCGGTTGCATTCGATTCCTGTTTGTAATTGTCCTTTTAACAGCGATCGCGTATTTCGTCTCGCT
CAGGCGCAATCACGAATGAATAACGGTTTGGTTGATGCGAGTGATTTTGATGACGAGCGTAATGGCTGGC
CTGTTGAACAAGTCTGGAAAGAAATGCATAAACTTTTGCCATTCTCACCGGATTCAGTCGTCACTCATGG
TGATTTCTCACTTGATAACCTTATTTTTGACGAGGGGAAATTAATAGGTTGTATTGATGTTGGACGAGTC
GGAATCGCAGACCGATACCAGGATCTTGCCATCCTATGGAACTGCCTCGGTGAGTTTTCTCCTTCATTAC
AGAAACGGCTTTTTCAAAAATATGGTATTGATAATCCTGATATGAATAAATTGCAGTTTCATTTGATGCT
CGATGAGTTTTTCTAATCAGAATTGGTTAATTGGTTGTAACACTGGCAGAGCATTACGCTGACTTGACGG
GACGGCGCAAGCTCATGACCAAAATCCCTTAACGTGAGTTACGCGTCGTTCCACTGAGCGTCAGACCCCG
TAGAAAAGATCAAAGGATCTTCTTGAGATCCTTTTTTTCTGCGCGTAATCTGCTGCTTGCAAACAAAAAA
ACCACCGCTACCAGCGGTGGTTTGTTTGCCGGATCAAGAGCTACCAACTCTTTTTCCGAAGGTAACTGGC
TTCAGCAGAGCGCAGATACCAAATACTGTCCTTCTAGTGTAGCCGTAGTTAGGCCACCACTTCAAGAACT
CTGTAGCACCGCCTACATACCTCGCTCTGCTAATCCTGTTACCAGTGGCTGCTGCCAGTGGCGATAAGTC
GTGTCTTACCGGGTTGGACTCAAGACGATAGTTACCGGATAAGGCGCAGCGGTCGGGCTGAACGGGGGGT
TCGTGCACACAGCCCAGCTTGGAGCGAACGACCTACACCGAACTGAGATACCTACAGCGTGAGCATTGAG
AAAGCGCCACGCTTCCCGAAGGGAGAAAGGCGGACAGGTATCCGGTAAGCGGCAGGGTCGGAACAGGAGA
GCGCACGAGGGAGCTTCCAGGGGGAAACGCCTGGTATCTTTATAGTCCTGTCGGGTTTCGCCACCTCTGA
CTTGAGCGTCGATTTTTGTGATGCTCGTCAGGGGGGCGGAGCCTATGGAAAAACGCCAGCAACGCGGCCT
TTTTACGGTTCCTGGCCTTTTGCTGGCCTTTTGCTCACATGTTCTTTCCTGCGTTATCCCCTGATTCTGT
GGATAACCGTATTACCGCCTTTGAGTGAGCTGATACCGCTCGCCGCAGCCGAACGACCGAGCGCAGCGAG
TCAGTGAGCGAGGAAGCGGAAGAGCGCCCAATACGCAAACCGCCTCTCCCCGCGCGTTGGCCGATTCATT
AATGCAGCTGGCACGACAGGTTTCCCGACTGGAAAGCGGGCAGTGAGCGCAACGCAATTAATACGCGTAC
CGCTAGCCAGGAAGAGTTTGTAGAAACGCAAAAAGGCCATCCGTCAGGATGGCCTTCTGCTTAGTTTGAT
GCCTGGCAGTTTATGGCGGGCGTCCTGCCCGCCACCCTCCGGGCCGTTGCTTCACAACGTTCAAATCCGC
TCCCGGCGGATTTGTCCTACTCAGGAGAGCGTTCACCGACAAACAACAGATAAAACGAAAGGCCCAGTCT
TCCGACTGAGCCTTTCGTTTTATTTGATGCCTGGCAGTTCCCTACTCTCGCGTTAACGCTAGCATGGATG
TTTTCCCAGTCACGACGTTGTAAAACGACGGCCAGTCTTAAGCTCGGGCCC
