>Addgene plasmid #27755 | pUT1165-HQ858709 | addgene partial sequence | sequence record 34081 | 27755 with M13pUC-fwd
TAATGATTTTATTTTGACTGATAGTGACCTGTTCGTTGCAACAAATTGATGAGCAATGCTTTTTTATAAT
GCCAACTTTGTACAAAAAAGCAGGCTCCGCGGCCGCCCCCTTCACCATGGGGAGGGCTCCGTGCTGCGAG
AAGATGGGGCTCAAGAGGGGGCCATGGACGCCGGAGGAGGACAAGATCCTGGTCGCGCACATCCAGAGCT
TCGGCCACAGCAACTGGCGCGCGCTGCCCAAGCAAGCCGGGCTGCTGCGGTGCGGCAAGAGCTGCCGGCT
CCGGTGGATCAACTACCTGCGCCCGGACATCAAGCGCGGCAACTTCAGCAAGGAGGAGGAGGACGCCATC
ATCACCCTCCACGAGCAGCTCGGCAACAGGTGGTCCGCCATCGCCGCCAGGCTGCCCGGGCGGACGGACA
ACGAGATCAAGAACGTCTGGCACACGCACCTCAAGAAGCGGCTGGAGCCCACCACCAAGCAGCTGGAGCA
GGAGCAGCACGGGGCGCATGCAGGTGGTGGCGCCGCCAGGAAGCGCAGCAGGCCCAAGCGCGCGGGTGCC
AGGAAGACGACGACGGCCGCCGTCGCCCCGGCCACCACCGCGCCGGCGTCGCCTGAACGGTCGGCGGCCT
CGTCGTCGGTGACCGAGTCGACGGAGCAGGAGCAGGGAAACACGGGGACGAGCTCGCCCGGGTTCCCCAA
GGAGGAGAGCTTCACCTCGTCCTCGGA
